Addgene plasmid #71459: pcDNA-HA-TRAF3IP3 (mouse)
Purpose: Inducible expression of TRAF3IP3 in mammalian cells
Depositing lab: Shao-Cong Sun. Depositing organization: University of Texas MD Anderson Cancer Center. Publication: T cell development involves TRAF3IP3-mediated ERK signaling in the Golgi. Zou Q, Jin J, Xiao Y, Hu H, Zhou X, Jie Z, Xie X, Li JY, Cheng X, Sun SC. J Exp Med. 2015 Jul 27;212(8):1323-36. doi: 10.1084/jem.20150110. Epub 2015 Jul 20. PubMed 26195727.
Backbone
  Vector backbone: pcDNA-HA
  Backbone size w/o insert (bp): 4700
  Vector type: Mammalian Expression
  Selectable markers: Neomycin (select with G418)
Growth in bacteria
  Bacterial resistance: Ampicillin, 100 μg/mL
  Growth temperature: 37°C
  Growth strain: DH5alpha
  Copy number: High Copy
Gene/Insert
  Gene/Insert name: TRAF3IP3
  Species: M. musculus (mouse)
  Insert size (bp): 1545
  Entrez Gene: Traf3ip3 (a.k.a. 6030423D04Rik, AI115021, T3jam)
  Promoter: CMV
  Tag / fusion protein: HA (N terminal on backbone)
  Cloning method: Restriction Enzyme; 5′ cloning site EcoRI (not destroyed); 3′ cloning site SalI (destroyed during cloning)
  Sequencing primers: 5′ CMV-F; 3′ BGH-rev
Terms and licenses: Academic/Nonprofit Terms; Industry Terms: Not Available to Industry
How to cite: pcDNA-HA-TRAF3IP3 (mouse) was a gift from Shao-Cong Sun (Addgene plasmid # 71459 ; http://n2t.net/addgene:71459 ; RRID:Addgene_71459)
