[The description below was written by a language model from this plasmid's Addgene catalogue record.]
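Description:
pcDNA-HA-TRAF3IP3 (mouse) is a mammalian expression plasmid built on a pcDNA-HA backbone of about 4.7 kb, carrying the mouse Traf3ip3 coding sequence (also known as T3jam) as an insert of roughly 1.5 kb. The insert sits downstream of the CMV promoter, a strong viral promoter widely used for high-level transcription in transfected mammalian cells, and is fused in frame to an HA epitope tag supplied by the backbone at the N terminus. The tag allows the protein to be detected or immunoprecipitated with anti-HA antibodies without a TRAF3IP3-specific reagent. The gene was inserted by restriction cloning, with the EcoRI site at the 5′ junction retained and the SalI site at the 3′ junction destroyed. The use of a BGH reverse sequencing primer suggests a bovine growth hormone polyadenylation region follows the insert, as is usual for pcDNA-type vectors, although no feature table is provided to confirm this or the origins of replication.

In bacteria the plasmid is maintained at high copy number under ampicillin selection, and in mammalian cells a neomycin resistance marker permits selection of stable transfectants with G418. The stated purpose is "inducible" expression of TRAF3IP3 in mammalian cells, but the record lists no inducible control elements, and a plain CMV promoter normally drives constitutive expression, so the basis for that wording is unclear. The construct is associated with work on TRAF3IP3-mediated ERK signalling at the Golgi during T cell development, and it suits overexpression, localisation and protein interaction studies of the tagged mouse protein.
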