>Addgene plasmid #71459 | pcDNA-HA-TRAF3IP3 (mouse) | addgene partial sequence | sequence record 132711 | CMV-F 5'-CGCAAATGGGCGGTAGGCGTG-3'
ACTAGAGAACCCACTGCTTACTGGCTTATCGAAATTAATACGACTCACTATAGGGAGACCCAAGCTGGCT
AGCGTTTAAACTTAAGCTTGGTACCGATATCATGGCCTACCCTTATGATGTGCCAGATTATGCCTCTCCC
GAATTCACCATGATCAGCTCAGACTCGAGGTCCTCCCCTGGCTTGGCTCGGTGGGCTGAGAGCTATGAGG
CCAAGTGTGAGCGACGTCAGGAGACCCGAGAAAACCGTCGCCGCCGCCGCAATGAGACCACTTGCCGCCA
GCCAGGGAAGGTGCTGAGGACCCAACACAAGGAACGGCTTCAGGGAGCTCGGCAGCTACAGTTCCTCAAA
AGGAGAAACCTGGAAGAAGAGAAGAAAGGCCAAGCCAGGGAACAAGGGCCCTCCAGCAAGACAGATGGAG
GAACAGGCCAAGTGTCTATCCTCAAGGAGTCCTTGCCTGGTGCCAACAAGGCCTCTTTCCCTGGACAGCA
GGAAACAGGGATAAGCTCTGAGGTTTTCCCGGCCTTACATCATTCCTCCTCAGGCATCCAGAGGGATCTG
GGTGGCCACCATGCCTCCCATGGGAGAGCCTTTCCACCACAGGACTCTGACATCAAGAAGCCACACAGAC
AGCACCGGGGCACTCAGACAAAGGCAGAAGAGGCATTGCCAACAATAAAGAATGATGCCAGTCAGCAAAC
CAAATGTGGAGTTGCTGTCCTAGACAAGGACATCATTCAACTCTCGGAATACCTCAAAGAAGCCTTACAT
AGGGAGCTGATCCTAAAAAAGAAAATGGTGATTCTCCAGGACCTCCTGCCTGCCCTGATCCGGGCCTCTG
ACAGCTCCTGGAAGGGACAGCTTAATGAAGACAAGCTGAAGGGCAAACTAAGATCCCTAGAAAACCAGCT
CTACACCTGCCTGCAGAAACACTCCCCCTGGGGAATGAAAAAGGTGCTGCTGGAGATGGAAGACCAGAGA
AGCAGCTATGAGCAGAAGGCTAAGGCGTCACTGCA
