>Addgene plasmid #71459 | pcDNA-HA-TRAF3IP3 (mouse) | addgene partial sequence | sequence record 132712 | BGH-rev 5'-TAGAAGGCACAGTCGAGG-3'
GGTGATGGTGATGATGACCGGTACGCGTAGAATCGAGACCGAGGAGAGGGTTAGGGATAGGCTTACCTTC
GAAGGGCCCTCTAGATTAAGAAGTCCAAAGCTTCTCGACTCAGATGACCAGGTTGCCTTTGTTTGCCAGG
AACACTGCCAGTGCTGTAGCAATCACCACCATCAGCACTGGGAGCCATTGACCACACTGCAGCTCCTTTT
CCTTGACTTGGAGCTGAAATGTCTCCTTTTGTAGTTGGTCTCTGAGCTCCTCCTCTTTCTCCTTTCTTGT
GCCCTCAGGCTTCACTTCATCAAGGGAGAGCTTTGGATTCCACACAGGCAGACCCTGATCTTTCTTTAAG
AGCTTCTCCTGTTCTTGAAGTTGTAAGGATTGATTCTGAAGCAGACTCTGTAGCTGTTGTACTTTGCTCA
CCAGGGCCTGTTTCTCTTCCTCTGACTTCTTTAGTTGATCTTGTAGGTCCTGGGTCTCAGAGCTCTGCTG
CTCTCCGTCTCCCTGCAGGCTCTCGAGTTTGGTCTGCAGCTCCTGGTGCTCATTTTCTAAAAGCTGCAGG
GCCTGGCTCATCTGTGAGTCTCTGCTGTCTGCTCCCTGTAGTTTGGACTGAAGCACATGCAGTTGGCTCT
CCAGCTCTCTGTGCTGGTCCCCTAGGGTCCTCCAGTCCTCCTTCAGAGCCTCATACTGACTCTTCCACTC
CTGACACTTCTGCTCTGCCAAAGCCAGGGACAGCTGTGCCCTCTGTAGCTGCTGCTCTGCACACATTTTC
TCCTCCAGCACTTTCTGCAGTGACGCCTTAGCCTTCTGCTCATAGCTGCTTCTCTGGTCTTCCATCTCCA
GCAGCACCTTTTTCATTCCCCAGGGGGAGTGTTTCTGCAGGCAGGTGTAGAGCTGGTTTTCTAGGGATCT
TAGTTTGCCCT
